Addgene plasmid #31076: pET21c(+)-EFG1mt
Depositing lab: Linda Spremulli. Depositing organization: University of North Carolina at Chapel Hill. Publication: Expression and characterization of isoform 1 of human mitochondrial elongation factor G. Bhargava K, Templeton P, Spremulli LL. Protein Expr Purif. 2004 Oct . 37(2):368-76. 10.1016/j.pep.2004.06.030 PubMed 15358359.
Backbone
  Vector backbone: pET-21c(+)
  Backbone manufacturer: Novagen
  Backbone size w/o insert (bp): 5400
  Vector type: Bacterial Expression
  Selectable markers: chloramphenicol
Growth in bacteria
  Bacterial resistance: Ampicillin, 100 μg/mL
  Growth temperature: 37°C
  Growth strain: DH5alpha
  Growth instructions: BL21(DE3)(RIL). The RIL plasmid provides the isoacceptor tRNAs for Arg, Ile, Leu and the Chloramphenicol resistance
  Copy number: High Copy
Gene/Insert
  Gene/Insert name: Mature form human mitochondrial elongation factor G isoform 1 (alt name: GFM1)
  Species: H. sapiens (human)
  Insert size (bp): 2145
  Mutation: Includes the coding sequence for the mature form. Amino acids 36-751.
  Entrez Gene: GFM1 (a.k.a. COXPD1, EFG, EFG1, EFGM, EGF1, GFM, hEFG1, mtEF-G1)
  Tag / fusion protein: His (C terminal on backbone)
  Cloning method: Restriction Enzyme; 5′ cloning site NdeI (not destroyed); 3′ cloning site XhoI (not destroyed)
  Sequencing primers: 5′ T7; 3′ T7-term
Terms and licenses: Academic/Nonprofit Terms; Industry Terms: Not Available to Industry
How to cite: pET21c(+)-EFG1mt was a gift from Linda Spremulli (Addgene plasmid # 31076 ; http://n2t.net/addgene:31076 ; RRID:Addgene_31076)
