[The description below was written by a language model from this plasmid's Addgene catalogue record.]
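Description:
pET21c(+)-EFG1mt is a bacterial expression plasmid built on the Novagen pET-21c(+) backbone (about 5.4 kb without insert) for producing recombinant human mitochondrial elongation factor G isoform 1 (EF-G1mt, gene GFM1) in E. coli. It is a high-copy plasmid carrying ampicillin resistance. The record also lists chloramphenicol as a selectable marker, but its own notes make clear that this resistance comes from the separate RIL helper plasmid in the BL21(DE3)(RIL) expression strain, not from this construct. That helper supplies rare isoacceptor tRNAs for arginine, isoleucine and leucine codons, which helps translation of the human coding sequence in bacteria. DH5alpha is listed for routine propagation.

The insert of roughly 2.1 kb encodes only the mature form of the protein, amino acids 36–751, so the N-terminal region that would be removed on mitochondrial import is omitted. It was cloned between the NdeI and XhoI sites, both of which are retained. This places the start codon at the NdeI site and fuses the open reading frame in frame to the C-terminal His tag supplied by the backbone, allowing purification by immobilised metal affinity chromatography. No feature table is provided, but the T7 and T7-terminator sequencing primers and the DE3 host are consistent with the standard pET arrangement, in which a T7 promoter drives the insert and T7 RNA polymerase is supplied by the host. The associated publication concerns the expression and characterisation of this factor, so the construct is suited to preparing purified EF-G1mt for biochemical studies of mitochondrial translation elongation.
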