>Addgene plasmid #31076 | pET21c(+)-EFG1mt | addgene partial sequence | sequence record 36702 | T7-term
GGGCTTTGTTAGCAGCCGGATCTCAGTGGTGGTGGTGGTGGTGCTCGAGGTTCTTGGCTTTTCCTTTTTT
AACAGGAAGTTGACCTGTAGCTTCCAAATACTTATTAATGACGTCTTCTTGTGTGGATGGTAAACATGGC
TGATACCTGCTATACTCCATTGTGTATTCTCCCTTTCCCTCTGTGCATGACCTAAGTTCAGTGGAATAAC
CAAACATATCATTTAGAGGGACATCTGCATACAGTGTAAAATAGTCCTCAACTCCATCTTGCCCAGTGAT
TACCCCATGGCGTCGGTTAATTCCTGCAATTACTTGTCCCTGAAATTCATTTGGAGCTACAACTTCCACA
GCCATAATAGGTTCAAGAATACATAATGTTGCATTTGCCAAGGCTTGTTTAAGAGCACCTTCTCCTGCTC
GGATGAAAGAGATTTCATTAGAATCAACCATGTGGTGTGCTCCATCTTGCAGGACAAACCGGAGCCCAGA
GAGCTTGTGACCAGAAAGAGGGCCCTTCTCGCAGGCATCTAAAAACCCCTTTTCTACAGCAGGCACAAAC
TGCTTTGGAATATTTGATCCGAATGTTTCATCTGAAAATTCCAATTTAGTGTAGTCCTCTGGGTCCAGAG
GCTCCAGGACACCTATTACTTTTCCATACTGGCCTGCACCACCTGATTGTTTTTTATGTGTAAAGTCAAA
CGGGACAGGGGCAGTAATGGTCTCTCGAAAGGCAACTTTTGGCTTTCCTGTGATACAAGGACAGCCATAC
TCTCTTTCCAGCCTCTGAGCATAGATTTCCAGGTGTAATTCTCCCATTCCAGATATAACTGTCTCTTTGT
TCTCAGTG
