>Addgene plasmid #31076 | pET21c(+)-EFG1mt | addgene partial sequence | sequence record 38216 | T7 5'-TAATACGACTCACTATAGGG-3'
AATTTTGTTTAACTTTAAGAAGGAGATATACATATGTCTTCATCAGGGGTGATTCCTAATGAAAAAATAC
GAAATATTGGAATCTCAGCTCACATTGATTCTGGGAAAACTACATTAACAGAACGAGTCCTTTACTACAC
TGGCAGAATTGCAAAGATGCATGAGGTGAAAGGTAAAGATGGAGTTGGTGCTGTCATGGATTCCATGGAA
CTAGAGAGACAAAGAGGAATCACTATTCAGTCAGCAGCCACTTACACCATGTGGAAAGATGTCAATATTA
ACATTATAGATACTCCTGGGCATGTGGACTTCACAATAGAAGTGGAAAGGGCCCTGAGAGTGTTGGATGG
TGCAGTCCTTGTTCTCTGTGCTGTTGGAGGGGTACAGTGCCAGACCATGACTGTCAATCGTCAGATGAAG
CGCTACAACGTTCCGTTTCTAACTTTTATTAACAAATTGGACCGAATGGGCTCCAACCCAGCCAGGGCCC
TGCAGCAAATGAGGTCTAAACTAAATCATAATGCAGCGTTTATGCAGATACCCATGGGTTTGGAGGGTAA
TTTTAAAGGTATTGTAGATCTTATTGAGGAACGAGCCATCTATTTTGATGGAGACTTTGGTCAGATTGTT
CGATATGGTGAGATTCCAGCTGAATTAAGGGCGGCGGCCACTGACCACCGGCAGGAGCTAATTGAATGTG
TTGCCAATTCA
